>Addgene plasmid #27868 | pUT1800-HQ858786 | depositor full sequence | sequence record 13142 | Author sequence
CAAATAATGATTTTATTTTGACTGATAGTGACCTGTTCGTTGCAACAAATTGATGAGCAATGCTTTTTTA
TAATGCCAACTTTGTACAAAAAAGCAGGCTCCGCGGCCGCCTTGTTTAACTTTAAGAAGGAGCCCTTCAC
CATGGAGTGGACGGCCCCGAAGCCCGCCTCATCGCCTCCCCTCCTCTGGGACTGGGGAGACCACGCCGCC
ACGGGCTCGGGCTCCTCCAGCGACGCCCCGGCGCGGCGCGGCGGGAAGGAGCGGGAGGCGAAGCGTGCCA
GGGCCGGCGAGGACCGCGGGGGAGGTGAGCTGAGGTGCCAGGTCGAGGGGTGCGGATTGGACCTCAGCAG
GGTCAAGGACTACCACCGTAAGCACCGCGTCTGCGAGGCCCACACCAAGTCCCCCCGCGTCATCGTCGCC
GGCCAGGAGCGCCGGTTCTGCCAGCAGTGCAGCCGATTCCATGCGCTGTCAGAGTTTGATCAGAAGAAGA
GGAGCTGCAGGAGGCGTCTGTCTGATCACAATGCCCGCCGCCGGAAGCCTCAGCCAGATGCATTCACCTT
CGCCTCTGCAAAGCTGCCTTCGACATTGTTTGATGATAGGCGGCAAATAAGTTTTGTCTGGAATAAAGCT
CCTGTTAGCCATGTAAGACCCTTCACTTCTCCATGGGACAGCTCATCTGACTTAAAGCCCCCTTATGCAA
AGGAAATAAGTGATGTATCAACAAAAGTTGGGACAATTACTGGACAAGTTCATTTGGATAAATCTCACAT
GTTCAATGCTATTCCAACACTTAGCCATGGCAAAGATGAGCCTTGGCCAATGAAAGGTCTGGACATGTCT
ATATCTGCTTCAAAATTCGATGGAGCAGCGGATCTTCAGCATGCTCTCTCTCTTCTGTCAGCCGGCGCTT
GTGGACTGCCTGATTCTGTACATCAAACATCTTGCATTATCCAATTCAATGGTGCCAGCGAGAACAGCAG
TGACCTTCATGTAACGCATGGCAGGAACTCTGGTCCAGCATCATGCGCCGATGCGCAGCATATAGCTGCC
CAGCCTCAGTCTCAGCTGTTTCATTTTACCACAGATACCGGCAATACTGTTTATGAGCCCAGTTTCTTTG
GTGTAAACCAGATAAATAAGGGTGGGCGCGCCGACCCAGCTTTCTTGTACAAAGTTGGCATTATAAGAAA
GCATTGCTTATCAATTTGTTGCAACGAACAGGTCACTATCAGTCAAAATAAAATCATTATTTGCCATCCA
GCTGATATCCCCTATAGTGAGTCGTATTACATGGTCATAGCTGTTTCCTGGCAGCTCTGGCCCGTGTCTC
AAAATCTCTGATGTTACATTGCACAAGATAAAAATATATCATCATGAACAATAAAACTGTCTGCTTACAT
AAACAGTAATACAAGGGGTGTTATGAGCCATATTCAACGGGAAACGTCGAGGCCGCGATTAAATTCCAAC
ATGGATGCTGATTTATATGGGTATAAATGGGCTCGCGATAATGTCGGGCAATCAGGTGCGACAATCTATC
GCTTGTATGGGAAGCCCGATGCGCCAGAGTTGTTTCTGAAACATGGCAAAGGTAGCGTTGCCAATGATGT
TACAGATGAGATGGTCAGACTAAACTGGCTGACGGAATTTATGCCTCTTCCGACCATCAAGCATTTTATC
CGTACTCCTGATGATGCATGGTTACTCACCACTGCGATCCCCGGAAAAACAGCATTCCAGGTATTAGAAG
AATATCCTGATTCAGGTGAAAATATTGTTGATGCGCTGGCAGTGTTCCTGCGCCGGTTGCATTCGATTCC
TGTTTGTAATTGTCCTTTTAACAGCGATCGCGTATTTCGTCTCGCTCAGGCGCAATCACGAATGAATAAC
GGTTTGGTTGATGCGAGTGATTTTGATGACGAGCGTAATGGCTGGCCTGTTGAACAAGTCTGGAAAGAAA
TGCATAAACTTTTGCCATTCTCACCGGATTCAGTCGTCACTCATGGTGATTTCTCACTTGATAACCTTAT
TTTTGACGAGGGGAAATTAATAGGTTGTATTGATGTTGGACGAGTCGGAATCGCAGACCGATACCAGGAT
CTTGCCATCCTATGGAACTGCCTCGGTGAGTTTTCTCCTTCATTACAGAAACGGCTTTTTCAAAAATATG
GTATTGATAATCCTGATATGAATAAATTGCAGTTTCATTTGATGCTCGATGAGTTTTTCTAATCAGAATT
GGTTAATTGGTTGTAACACTGGCAGAGCATTACGCTGACTTGACGGGACGGCGCAAGCTCATGACCAAAA
TCCCTTAACGTGAGTTACGCGTCGTTCCACTGAGCGTCAGACCCCGTAGAAAAGATCAAAGGATCTTCTT
GAGATCCTTTTTTTCTGCGCGTAATCTGCTGCTTGCAAACAAAAAAACCACCGCTACCAGCGGTGGTTTG
TTTGCCGGATCAAGAGCTACCAACTCTTTTTCCGAAGGTAACTGGCTTCAGCAGAGCGCAGATACCAAAT
ACTGTCCTTCTAGTGTAGCCGTAGTTAGGCCACCACTTCAAGAACTCTGTAGCACCGCCTACATACCTCG
CTCTGCTAATCCTGTTACCAGTGGCTGCTGCCAGTGGCGATAAGTCGTGTCTTACCGGGTTGGACTCAAG
ACGATAGTTACCGGATAAGGCGCAGCGGTCGGGCTGAACGGGGGGTTCGTGCACACAGCCCAGCTTGGAG
CGAACGACCTACACCGAACTGAGATACCTACAGCGTGAGCATTGAGAAAGCGCCACGCTTCCCGAAGGGA
GAAAGGCGGACAGGTATCCGGTAAGCGGCAGGGTCGGAACAGGAGAGCGCACGAGGGAGCTTCCAGGGGG
AAACGCCTGGTATCTTTATAGTCCTGTCGGGTTTCGCCACCTCTGACTTGAGCGTCGATTTTTGTGATGC
TCGTCAGGGGGGCGGAGCCTATGGAAAAACGCCAGCAACGCGGCCTTTTTACGGTTCCTGGCCTTTTGCT
GGCCTTTTGCTCACATGTTCTTTCCTGCGTTATCCCCTGATTCTGTGGATAACCGTATTACCGCCTTTGA
GTGAGCTGATACCGCTCGCCGCAGCCGAACGACCGAGCGCAGCGAGTCAGTGAGCGAGGAAGCGGAAGAG
CGCCCAATACGCAAACCGCCTCTCCCCGCGCGTTGGCCGATTCATTAATGCAGCTGGCACGACAGGTTTC
CCGACTGGAAAGCGGGCAGTGAGCGCAACGCAATTAATACGCGTACCGCTAGCCAGGAAGAGTTTGTAGA
AACGCAAAAAGGCCATCCGTCAGGATGGCCTTCTGCTTAGTTTGATGCCTGGCAGTTTATGGCGGGCGTC
CTGCCCGCCACCCTCCGGGCCGTTGCTTCACAACGTTCAAATCCGCTCCCGGCGGATTTGTCCTACTCAG
GAGAGCGTTCACCGACAAACAACAGATAAAACGAAAGGCCCAGTCTTCCGACTGAGCCTTTCGTTTTATT
TGATGCCTGGCAGTTCCCTACTCTCGCGTTAACGCTAGCATGGATGTTTTCCCAGTCACGACGTTGTAAA
ACGACGGCCAGTCTTAAGCTCGGGCCC
Features (pLannotate 1.2.2; 11 found; start..end, strand, type, name):
      1..100     +  protein_bind   attL1: mutant version of attL; recombination site for the Gateway® LR reaction LR Clonase™
    112..132     +  RBS            RBS: efficient ribosome binding site from bacteriophage T7 gene 10 (Olins and Rangwala, 1989)
    142..825     +  CDS            SPL4 (fragment): SPL4_ORYSJ - Experimental evidence at transcript level: Swiss-Prot protein existence level 2. Trans-acting factor that binds specifically to the consensus nucleotide sequence 5'-TNCGTACAA-3' (By similarity). May be involved in panicle development. From Oryza sativa subsp. japonica (Rice).
   1154..1253    -  protein_bind   attL2: mutant version of attL; recombination site for the Gateway® LR reaction LR Clonase™
   1271..1289    -  promoter       T7 promoter: promoter for bacteriophage T7 RNA polymerase
   1423..2232    +  CDS            KanR: aminoglycoside phosphotransferase; aph(3')-Ia; confers resistance to kanamycin in bacteria or G418 (Geneticin®) in eukaryotes
   2379..2967    +  rep_origin     ori: high-copy-number ColE1/pMB1/pBR322/pUC origin of replication
   3150..3242    +  CDS            lacI (fragment): lac repressor; lacI; The lac repressor binds to the lac operator to inhibit transcription in E. coli. This inhibition can be relieved by adding lactose or isopropyl-β-D-thiogalactopyranoside (IPTG).
   3297..3324    -  terminator     rrnB T2 terminator: transcription terminator T2 from the E. coli rrnB gene
   3456..3499    +  terminator     rrnB T1 terminator: Escherichia coli rrnB; transcription terminator T1 from the E. coli rrnB gene
   3546..3582    -  CDS            lacZα (fragment): LacZα fragment of β-galactosidase; lacZ fragment
