[The description below was written by a language model from this plasmid's Addgene catalogue record and pLannotate feature annotations shown in this document.]
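Description:
pUT1800-HQ858786 is a Gateway entry clone built in the Invitrogen pENTR/SD backbone and carrying the coding sequence of a maize (Zea mays) SBP-family transcription factor. It belongs to the Maize TFome, a collection of transcription factor open reading frames assembled for functional genomics. The plasmid is maintained in E. coli under kanamycin selection, conferred by an aph(3')-Ia KanR gene, and replicates from a ColE1/pUC-type origin. The feature annotation calls this origin high-copy, whereas the catalogue entry lists the plasmid as low copy. The full depositor sequence is 3,597 nt, which matches the stated 2,601 bp backbone plus a 996 bp insert.

The insert was PCR-amplified from a full-length cDNA template and retains its native stop codon, so it suits native or N-terminally tagged expression after transfer but not C-terminal fusions. It lies between attL1 and attL2, the sites that allow LR Clonase-mediated recombination into any attR-containing destination vector. Immediately downstream of attL1 is the bacteriophage T7 gene 10 ribosome binding site, the Shine-Dalgarno element characteristic of pENTR/SD, which supports translation in bacteria once the cassette is moved into a prokaryotic expression vector. The automated annotation labels part of the insert as a fragment resembling rice SPL4, a SQUAMOSA promoter-binding-like protein. This reflects homology and is consistent with the SBP classification, not a rice origin. The entry clone has no promoter positioned to drive the ORF. A T7 promoter lies outside attL2 in the reverse orientation, and rrnB T1 and T2 terminators upstream of attL1 insulate the cassette from read-through transcription. The short lacI and lacZα fragments are backbone remnants.
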