Addgene plasmid #27868: pUT1800-HQ858786
Depositing lab: John Gray & Erich Grotewold. Depositing organization: University of Toledo. Publication: The Maize TFome--development of a transcription factor open reading frame collection for functional genomics. Burdo B, Gray J, Goetting-Minesky MP, Wittler B, Hunt M, Li T, Velliquette D, Thomas J, Gentzel I, dos Santos Brito M, Mejia-Guerra MK, Connolly LN, Qaisi D, Li W, Casas MI, Doseff AI, Grotewold E. Plant J. 2014 Oct;80(2):356-66. doi: 10.1111/tpj.12623. Epub 2014 Aug 26. PubMed 25053252.
Backbone
  Vector backbone: pENTR/SD
  Backbone manufacturer: Invitrogen
  Backbone size w/o insert (bp): 2601
  Vector type: Entry vector
Growth in bacteria
  Bacterial resistance: Kanamycin, 50 μg/mL
  Growth temperature: 37°C
  Growth strain: DH5alpha
  Growth instructions: E. coli TOP10
  Copy number: Low Copy
Gene/Insert
  Gene/Insert name: SBP transcription factor from DT939429
  Species: Zea mays
  Insert size (bp): 996
  GenBank ID: HQ858786
  Cloning method: Restriction Enzyme
  Sequencing primers: 5′ M13 For; 3′ M13 Rev
Terms and licenses: Academic/Nonprofit Terms; Industry Terms: Not Available to Industry
Depositor comments: This CDS was amplified using PCR from a full length cDNA template from the Maize Full-length cDNA Project (www.maizecdna.org) and the PCR product included the stop codon. The PCR product was cloned into a Gateway pENTR/SD vector. Further information on this gene may be obtained at www.grassius.org using the GenBank number. (The second half of the plasmid name is the GenBank Number for the sequence of the insert)
How to cite: pUT1800-HQ858786 was a gift from John Gray & Erich Grotewold (Addgene plasmid # 27868 ; http://n2t.net/addgene:27868 ; RRID:Addgene_27868)
