>Addgene plasmid #27868 | pUT1800-HQ858786 | addgene partial sequence | sequence record 34158 | 27868 with M13pUC-fwd
ATGATTTTATTTTGACTGATAGTGACCTGTTCGTTGCAACAAATTGATGAGCAATGCTTTTTTATAATGC
CAACTTTGTACAAAAAAGCAGGCTCCGCGGCCGCCTTGTTTAACTTTAAGAAGGAGCCCTTCACCATGGA
GTGGACGGCCCCGAAGCCCGCCTCATCGCCTCCCCTCCTCTGGGACTGGGGAGACCACGCCGCCACGGGC
TCGGGCTCCTCCAGCGACGCCCCGGCGCGGCGCGGCGGGAAGGAGCGGGAGGCGAAGCGTGCCAGGGCCG
GCGAGGACCGCGGGGGAGGTGAGCTGAGGTGCCAGGTCGAGGGGTGCGGATTGGACCTCAGCAGGGTCAA
GGACTACCACCGTAAGCACCGCGTCTGCGAGGCCCACACCAAGTCCCCCCGCGTCATCGTCGCCGGCCAG
GAGCGCCGGTTCTGCCAGCAGTGCAGCCGATTCCATGCGCTGTCAGAGTTTGATCAGAAGAAGAGGAGCT
GCAGGAGGCGTCTGTCTGATCACAATGCCCGCCGCCGGAAGCCTCAGCCAGATGCATTCACCTTCGCCTC
TGCAAAGCTGCCTTCGACATTGTTTGATGATAGGCGGCAAATAAGTTTTGTCTGGAATAAAGCTCCTGTT
AGCCATGTAAGACCCTTCACTTCTCCATGGGACAGCTCATCTGACTTAAAGCCCCCTTATGCAAAGGAAA
TAAGTGATGTATCAACAAAAGTTGGGACAATTACTGGACAAGTTCATTTGGATAAATCTCACATGTTCAA
TGCTATTCCAACACTTAGCCATGGCAAAGATG
